>Addgene plasmid #227616 | pcDNA3.1-SLC25A46[R257Q]-P2A-Electra1 (pAH11) | addgene full sequence | sequence record 452451 | Addgene NGS Result
GACGGATCGGGAGATCTCCCGATCCCCTATGGTGCACTCTCAGTACAATCTGCTCTGATGCCGCATAGTT
AAGCCAGTATCTGCTCCCTGCTTGTGTGTTGGAGGTCGCTGAGTAGTGCGCGAGCAAAATTTAAGCTACA
ACAAGGCAAGGCTTGACCGACAATTGCATGAAGAATCTGCTTAGGGTTAGGCGTTTTGCGCTGCTTCGCG
ATGTACGGGCCAGATATACGCGTTGACATTGATTATTGACTAGTTATTAATAGTAATCAATTACGGGGTC
ATTAGTTCATAGCCCATATATGGAGTTCCGCGTTACATAACTTACGGTAAATGGCCCGCCTGGCTGACCG
CCCAACGACCCCCGCCCATTGACGTCAATAATGACGTATGTTCCCATAGTAACGCCAATAGGGACTTTCC
ATTGACGTCAATGGGTGGAGTATTTACGGTAAACTGCCCACTTGGCAGTACATCAAGTGTATCATATGCC
AAGTACGCCCCCTATTGACGTCAATGACGGTAAATGGCCCGCCTGGCATTATGCCCAGTACATGACCTTA
TGGGACTTTCCTACTTGGCAGTACATCTACGTATTAGTCATCGCTATTACCATGGTGATGCGGTTTTGGC
AGTACATCAATGGGCGTGGATAGCGGTTTGACTCACGGGGATTTCCAAGTCTCCACCCCATTGACGTCAA
TGGGAGTTTGTTTTGGCACCAAAATCAACGGGACTTTCCAAAATGTCGTAACAACTCCGCCCCATTGACG
CAAATGGGCGGTAGGCGTGTACGGTGGGAGGTCTATATAAGCAGAGCTCTCTGGCTAACTAGAGAACCCA
CTGCTTACTGGCTTATCGAAATTAATACGACTCACTATAGGGAGACCCAAGCTGGCTAGCGCCACCATGC
ACCCCCGGAGACCTGACGGCTTCGATGGACTGGGATACAGGGGAGGAGCAAGAGACGAGCAGGGATTCGG
AGGAGCATTTCCAGCACGGAGCTTTTCCACCGGAAGCGACCTGGGACACTGGGTGACCACACCACCTGAT
ATCCCCGGCTCCAGAAACCTGCACTGGGGCGAGAAGTCTCCACCCTACGGCGTGCCTACCACAAGCACCC
CATATGAGGGCCCCACAGAGGAGCCTTTCAGCTCCGGAGGAGGAGGATCTGTGCAGGGACAGTCTAGCGA
GCAGCTGAATAGGTTCGCAGGATTTGGAATCGGACTGGCATCCCTGTTTACAGAGAACGTGCTGGCCCAC
CCTTGCATCGTGCTGAGGCGCCAGTGTCAAGTGAATTACCACGCCCAGCACTATCACCTGACCCCTTTCA
CAGTGATCAACATCATGTACTCTTTTAATAAGACCCAGGGACCAAGGGCCCTGTGGAAGGGAATGGGCAG
CACCTTCATCGTGCAGGGAGTGACACTGGGAGCAGAGGGCATCATCTCCGAGTTTACACCTCTGCCACGC
GAGGTGCTGCACAAGTGGAGCCCAAAGCAGATCGGCGAGCACCTGCTGCTGAAGTCCCTGACCTACGTGG
TGGCCATGCCCTTCTATTCTGCCAGCCTGATCGAGACCGTGCAGAGCGAGATCATCCGGGACAATACAGG
CATCCTGGAGTGCGTGAAGGAGGGCATCGGCAGAGTGATCGGCATGGGCGTGCCACACTCTAAGCAGCTG
CTGCCCCTGCTGAGCCTGATCTTCCCTACCGTGCTGCACGGCGTGCTGCACTACATCATCTCCTCTGTGA
TCCAGAAGTTTGTGCTGCTGATCCTGAAGAGGAAGACCTACAACTCCCACCTGGCCGAGTCCACATCTCC
AGTGCAGTCTATGCTGGACGCCTATTTCCCCGAGCTGATCGCCAATTTTGCCGCCAGCCTGTGCTCCGAT
GTGATCCTGTATCCTCTGGAGACAGTGCTGCACAGGCTGCACATCCAGGGCACCCGCACAATCATCGACA
ACACCGATCTGGGCTACGAGGTGCTGCCAATCAATACACAGTATGAGGGCATGCGGGATTGTATCAACAC
CATCAGACAGGAGGAGGGCGTGTTCGGCTTTTACAAGGGCTTTGGCGCCGTGATCATCCAGTATACCCTG
CACGCCGCCGTGCTGCAGATCACCAAGATCATCTACTCCACACTGCTGCAGAACAATATCGGATCCGGAA
GCGGAGCTACTAACTTCAGCCTGCTGAAGCAGGCTGGAGACGTGGAGGAGAACCCTGGACCTGAATTCAT
GGTGTCTAAGGGCGAAGAGCTGATCGAGGAAAATATGCGTATGAAGGTGGTCATGGAAGGTTCGGTCAAC
GGCCACCAATTCAAATGCACAGGTGAAGGAGAAGGCAGACCGTACGAGGGAGTGCAAACCATGAGGATCA
AAGTCATCGAGGGAGGACCCCTGCCATTTGCCTTTGACATTCTTGCCACGTCGTTCCTGTTCGGCAGCAA
GACCTTTATCAAGTACCCGGCCGACATCCCTGATTTCTTCAAACAGTCCTTTCCTGAGGGCTTTACTTGG
GAAAGAGTTACGAGATACGAAGATGGTGGAGTCGTCACCGTCACGCAGGACACCAGCCTTGAGGATGGGG
GGCTCGTCTACAACGTCAAGGTCAGAGGGGTAAACTTTCCCTCCAATGGTCCCGTGATGCAGAAGAAGAC
CGAGGGTTGGGAGCCTTTCACAGAGATGATGTATCCAGCAAATGGTGGTCTGAGAGGATATACCGACATC
GCACTGAAAGTTGATGGTGATGGCCATCTGCACGCCAACATCGTGACAACTTACAGGTCAAAAAAGACCG
TCGGGGACATCAAGATGCCCGGTGTCCATGCCGTTGATTACCGCCTGGAAAGGGTCGAAGAGAGTGACAA
TGAAACCTACGTAGTGCTAAGAGAAGTGGCAGTTGCCAAATACAGCAACCTTGGTGGTGGCATGGACGAG
CTGTACAAGTAATCTAGAGGGCCCGTTTAAACCCGCTGATCAGCCTCGACTGTGCCTTCTAGTTGCCAGC
CATCTGTTGTTTGCCCCTCCCCCGTGCCTTCCTTGACCCTGGAAGGTGCCACTCCCACTGTCCTTTCCTA
ATAAAATGAGGAAATTGCATCGCATTGTCTGAGTAGGTGTCATTCTATTCTGGGGGGTGGGGTGGGGCAG
GACAGCAAGGGGGAGGATTGGGAAGACAATAGCAGGCATGCTGGGGATGCGGTGGGCTCTATGGCTTCTG
AGGCGGAAAGAACCAGCTGGGGCTCTAGGGGGTATCCCC
[124 nt withheld, positions 3260-3383]
C
[91 nt withheld, positions 3385-3475]
A
[49 nt withheld, positions 3477-3525]
CCTTTGACGTTGGAGTCCACGTTCTTT
[37 nt withheld, positions 3553-3589]
ACCCTATCTCGGTCTATTCTTTTGATTTATAAGGGATTTTGCCGATTTCGGCCTATTGGTTAAAAAATGA
GCTGATTTAACAAAAATTTAACGCGAATTAATTCTGTGGAATGTGTGTCAGTTAGGGTGTGGAAAGTCCC
CAGGCTCCCCAGCAGGCAGAAGTATGCAAAGCATGCATCTCAATTAGTCAGCAACCAGGTGTGGAAAGTC
CCCAGGCTCCCCAGCAGGCAGAAGTATGCAAAGCATGCATCTCAATTAGTCAGCAACCATAGTCCCGCCC
CTAACTCCGCCCATCCCGCCCCTAACTCCGCCCAGTTCCGCCCATTCTCCGCCCCATGGCTGACTAATTT
TTTTTATTTATGCAGAGGCCGAGGCCGCCTCTGCCTCTGAGCTATTCCAGAAGTAGTGAGGAGGCTTTTT
TGGAGGCCTAGGCTTTTGCAAAAAGCTCCCGGGAGCTTGTATATCCATTTTCGGATCTGATCAAGAGACA
GGATGAGGATCGTTTCGCATGATTGAACAAGATGGATTGCACGCAGGTTCTCCGGCCGCTTGGGTGGAGA
GGCTATTCGGCTATGACTGGGCACAACAGACAATCGGCTGCTCTGATGCCGCCGTGTTCCGGCTGTCAGC
GCAGGGGCGCCCGGTTCTTTTTGTCAAGACCGACCTGTCCGGTGCCCTGAATGAACTGCAGGACGAGGCA
GCGCGGCTATCGTGGCTGGCCACGACGGGCGTTCCTTGCGCAGCTGTGCTCGACGTTGTCACTGAAGCGG
GAAGGGACTGGCTGCTATTGGGCGAAGTGCCGGGGCAGGATCTCCTGTCATCTCACCTTGCTCCTGCCGA
GAAAGTATCCATCATGGCTGATGCAATGCGGCGGCTGCATACGCTTGATCCGGCTACCTGCCCATTCGAC
CACCAAGCGAAACATCGCATCGAGCGAGCACGTACTCGGATGGAAGCCGGTCTTGTCGATCAGGATGATC
TGGACGAAGAGCATCAGGGGCTCGCGCCAGCCGAACTGTTCGCCAGGCTCAAGGCGCGCATGCCCGACGG
CGAGGATCTCGTCGTGACCCATGGCGATGCCTGCTTGCCGAATATCATGGTGGAAAATGGCCGCTTTTCT
GGATTCATCGACTGTGGCCGGCTGGGTGTGGCGGACCGCTATCAGGACATAGCGTTGGCTACCCGTGATA
TTGCTGAAGAGCTTGGCGGCGAATGGGCTGACCGCTTCCTCGTGCTTTACGGTATCGCCGCTCCCGATTC
GCAGCGCATCGCCTTCTATCGCCTTCTTGACGAGTTCTTCTGAGCGGGACTCTGGGGTTCGAAATGACCG
ACCAAGCGACGCCCAACCTGCCATCACGAGATTTCGATTCCACCGCCGCCTTCTATGAAAGGTTGGGCTT
CGGAATCGTTTTCCGGGACGCCGGCTGGATGATCCTCCAGCGCGGGGATCTCATGCTGGAGTTCTTCGCC
CACCCCAACTTGTTTATTGCAGCTTATAATGGTTACAAATAAAGCAATAGCATCACAAATTTCACAAATA
AAGCATTTTTTTCACTGCATTCTAGTTGTGGTTTGTCCAAACTCATCAATGTATCTTATCATGTCTGTAT
ACCGTCGACCTCTAGCTAGAGCTTGGCGTAATCATGGTCATAGCTGTTTCCTGTGTGAAATTGTTATCCG
CTCACAATTCCACACAACATACGAGCCGGAAGCATAAAGTGTAAAGCCTGGGGTGCCTAATGAGTGAGCT
AACTCACATTAATTGCGTTGCGCTCACTGCCCGCTTTCCAGTCGGGAAACCTGTCGTGCCAGCTGCATTA
ATGAATCGGCCAACGCGCGGGGAGAGGCGGTTTGCGTATTGGGCGCTCTTCCGCTTCCTCGCTCACTGAC
TCGCTGCGCTCGGTCGTTCGGCTGCGGCGAGCGGTATCAGCTCACTCAAAGGCGGTAATACGGTTATCCA
CAGAATCAGGGGATAACGCAGGAAAGAACATGTGAGCAAAAGGCCAGCAAAAGGCCAGGAACCGTAAAAA
GGCCGCGTTGCTGGCGTTTTTCCATAGGCTCCGCCCCCCTGACGAGCATCACAAAAATCGACGCTCAAGT
CAGAGGTGGCGAAACCCGACAGGACTATAAAGATACCAGGCGTTTCCCCCTGGAAGCTCCCTCGTGCGCT
CTCCTGTTCCGACCCTGCCGCTTACCGGATACCTGTCCGCCTTTCTCCCTTCGGGAAGCGTGGCGCTTTC
TCATAGCTCACGCTGTAGGTATCTCAGTTCGGTGTAGGTCGTTCGCTCCAAGCTGGGCTGTGTGCACGAA
CCCCCCGTTCAGCCCGACCGCTGCGCCTTATCCGGTAACTATCGTCTTGAGTCCAACCCGGTAAGACACG
ACTTATCGCCACTGGCAGCAGCCACTGGTAACAGGATTAGCAGAGCGAGGTATGTAGGCGGTGCTACAGA
GTTCTTGAAGTGGTGGCCTAACTACGGCTACACTAGAAGAACAGTATTTGGTATCTGCGCTCTGCTGAAG
CCAGTTACCTTCGGAAAAAGAGTTGGTAGCTCTTGATCCGGCAAACAAACCACCGCTGGTAGCGGTGGTT
TTTTTGTTTGCAAGCAGCAGATTACGCGCAGAAAAAAAGGATCTCAAGAAGATCCTTTGATCTTTTCTAC
GGGGTCTGACGCTCAGTGGAACGAAAACTCACGTTAAGGGATTTTGGTCATGAGATTATCAAAAAGGATC
TTCACCTAGATCCTTTTAAATTAAAAATGAAGTTTTAAATCAATCTAAAGTATATATGAGTAAACTTGGT
CTGACAGTTACCAATGCTTAATCAGTGAGGCACCTATCTCAGCGATCTGTCTATTTCGTTCATCCATAGT
TGCCTGACTCCCCGTCGTGTAGATAACTACGATACGGGAGGGCTTACCATCTGGCCCCAGTGCTGCAATG
ATACCGCGAGACCCACGCTCACCGGCTCCAGATTTATCAGCAATAAACCAGCCAGCCGGAAGGGCCGAGC
GCAGAAGTGGTCCTGCAACTTTATCCGCCTCCATCCAGTCTATTAATTGTTGCCGGGAAGCTAGAGTAAG
TAGTTCGCCAGTTAATAGTTTGCGCAACGTTGTTGCCATTGCTACAGGCATCGTGGTGTCACGCTCGTCG
TTTGGTATGGCTTCATTCAGCTCCGGTTCCCAACGATCAAGGCGAGTTACATGATCCCCCATGTTGTGCA
AAAAAGCGGTTAGCTCCTTCGGTCCTCCGATCGTTGTCAGAAGTAAGTTGGCCGCAGTGTTATCACTCAT
GGTTATGGCAGCACTGCATAATTCTCTTACTGTCATGCCATCCGTAAGATGCTTTTCTGTGACTGGTGAG
TACTCAACCAAGTCATTCTGAGAATAGTGTATGCGGCGACCGAGTTGCTCTTGCCCGGCGTCAATACGGG
ATAATACCGCGCCACATAGCAGAACTTTAAAAGTGCTCATCATTGGAAAACGTTCTTCGGGGCGAAAACT
CTCAAGGATCTTACCGCTGTTGAGATCCAGTTCGATGTAACCCACTCGTGCACCCAACTGATCTTCAGCA
TCTTTTACTTTCACCAGCGTTTCTGGGTGAGCAAAAACAGGAAGGCAAAATGCCGCAAAAAAGGGAATAA
GGGCGACACGGAAATGTTGAATACTCATACTCTTCCTTTTTCAATATTATTGAAGCATTTATCAGGGTTA
TTGTCTCATGAGCGGATACATATTTGAATGTATTTAGAAAAATAAACAAATAGGGGTTCCGCGCACATTT
CCCCGAAAAGTGCCACCTGACGTC
Features (pLannotate 1.2.2; 21 found; start..end, strand, type, name):
     28..80      -  misc_feature   bom (fragment): basis of mobility region from pBR322
    235..614     +  enhancer       CMV enhancer: human cytomegalovirus immediate early enhancer
    615..818     +  promoter       CMV promoter: human cytomegalovirus (CMV) immediate early promoter
    814..847     +  LTR            5' LTR (truncated) (fragment): truncated 5' long terminal repeat (LTR) from HIV-1
    863..881     +  promoter       T7 promoter: promoter for bacteriophage T7 RNA polymerase
    907..2160    +  CDS            SLC25A46: S2546_HUMAN - Also known as TB1. Experimental evidence at protein level: Swiss-Prot protein existence level 1. May play a role in mitochondrial dynamics by controlling mitochondrial membrane fission. From Homo sapiens (Human).
   2239..2949    +  CDS            mRuby3: monomeric red fluorescent protein derived from mRuby2, with improved brightness and photostability (Bajar et al., 2016)
   2990..3214    +  polyA_signal   bGH poly(A) signal: bovine growth hormone polyadenylation signal
   3218..3239    +  promoter       SV40 promoter (fragment): SV40 enhancer and early promoter
   3260..3688    +  rep_origin     f1 ori (sequence partly withheld): f1 bacteriophage origin of replication; arrow indicates direction of (+) strand synthesis
   3702..4031    +  promoter       SV40 promoter: SV40 enhancer and early promoter
   4098..4889    +  CDS            neo: KKA2_KLEPN - Also known as kan, nptII. Experimental evidence at protein level: Swiss-Prot protein existence level 1. Resistance to kanamycin, neomycin, paromomycin, ribostamycin, butirosin and gentamicin B. From Klebsiella pneumoniae.
   4913..5071    +  CDS            ble (fragment): BLE_KLEPN - Experimental evidence at protein level: Swiss-Prot protein existence level 1. Binding protein with a strong affinity to the bleomycin family of antibiotics. Binds to CL990; an antimitotic-antibiotic compound. From Klebsiella pneumoniae.
   5066..5187    +  polyA_signal   SV40 poly(A) signal: SV40 polyadenylation signal
   5260..5276    -  protein_bind   lac operator: The lac repressor binds to the lac operator to inhibit transcription in E. coli. This inhibition can be relieved by adding lactose or isopropyl-β-D-thiogalactopyranoside (IPTG). lac repressor encoded by lacI
   5284..5314    -  promoter       lac promoter: promoter for the E. coli lac operon
   5329..5350    -  protein_bind   CAP binding site: CAP binding activates transcription in the presence of cAMP. E. coli catabolite activator protein
   5363..5455    -  CDS            lacI (fragment): lac repressor; lacI; The lac repressor binds to the lac operator to inhibit transcription in E. coli. This inhibition can be relieved by adding lactose or isopropyl-β-D-thiogalactopyranoside (IPTG).
   5638..6226    -  rep_origin     ori: high-copy-number ColE1/pMB1/pBR322/pUC origin of replication
   6397..7257    -  CDS            AmpR: β-lactamase; bla; confers resistance to ampicillin, carbenicillin, and related antibiotics
   7258..7362    -  promoter       AmpR promoter: bla
