[The description below was written by a language model from this plasmid's Addgene catalogue record and pLannotate feature annotations shown in this document.]
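Description:
pcDNA3.1-SLC25A46[R257Q]-P2A-Electra1 (pAH11) is a 7.4 kb mammalian expression plasmid built on the pcDNA3.1(+) backbone for overexpressing a point mutant of human SLC25A46 in cultured mammalian cells. It is maintained in E. coli as a high-copy plasmid through a ColE1/pUC-type origin and selected with ampicillin via the β-lactamase gene. The backbone also carries an f1 origin for single-stranded DNA production and an SV40 promoter-driven neomycin phosphotransferase cassette with an SV40 polyadenylation signal, which allows G418 selection of stably transfected mammalian cells.

The expression cassette uses the CMV immediate-early enhancer and promoter, followed by a T7 promoter that permits in vitro transcription, and ends with the bovine growth hormone polyadenylation signal. The open reading frame encodes SLC25A46, a mitochondrial solute carrier family member implicated in mitochondrial membrane dynamics, carrying the R257Q substitution. It is joined at its C terminus to a P2A self-cleaving peptide and the fluorescent protein mElectra1. Ribosomal skipping at P2A yields the mutant protein and the fluorescent reporter as separate polypeptides from one transcript, so fluorescence marks transfected cells without the carrier being fused to the whole fluorescent protein, although most of the 2A peptide stays attached to its C terminus. The automated annotation labels the reporter coding region as mRuby3. This presumably reflects sequence similarity between the two proteins, and the catalogue entry identifies the reporter as mElectra1. A short hit annotated as a truncated HIV-1 LTR fragment near the promoter appears to be an annotation artefact and not a functional viral element.

The associated study concerns interaction interfaces between SLC25A46 and the mitochondrial fusion proteins Opa1 and Mfn2, so the construct fits use in testing how the R257Q change affects the protein in cells.
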