Addgene plasmid #227616: pcDNA3.1-SLC25A46[R257Q]-P2A-Electra1 (pAH11)
Purpose: Overexpression of SLC25A46 with R257Q mutation in mammalian cell lines
Depositing lab: Luke Chao. Depositing organization: Massachusetts General Hospital. Publication: Identification of SLC25A46 interaction interfaces with mitochondrial membrane fusogens Opa1 and Mfn2. Boopathy S, Luce BE, Lugo CM, Hakim P, McDonald J, Kim HL, Ponce J, Ueberheide BM, Chao LH. J Biol Chem. 2024 Aug 31:107740. doi: 10.1016/j.jbc.2024.107740. PubMed 39222684.
Backbone
  Vector backbone: pcDNA3.1(+)
  Vector type: Mammalian Expression
Growth in bacteria
  Bacterial resistance: Ampicillin, 100 μg/mL
  Growth temperature: 37°C
  Growth strain: DH5alpha
  Copy number: High Copy
Gene/Insert
  Gene/Insert name: SLC25A46
  Species: H. sapiens (human)
  Mutation: R257Q
  Entrez Gene: SLC25A46 (a.k.a. HMSN6B, PCH1E)
  Promoter: CMV, T7
  Tag / fusion protein: P2A-mElectra1 (C terminal on insert)
  Cloning method: Gibson Cloning
Terms and licenses: Academic/Nonprofit Terms; Industry Terms: Not Available to Industry
How to cite: pcDNA3.1-SLC25A46[R257Q]-P2A-Electra1 (pAH11) was a gift from Luke Chao (Addgene plasmid # 227616 ; http://n2t.net/addgene:227616 ; RRID:Addgene_227616)
